Addgene plasmid #191732: AiP13566 - pAAV-3xSP10ins-AiE0351h_3xC2-minRho-SYFP2-WPRE3-BGHpA (Alias: CN3566)
Purpose: AI plasmid ALIAS: AiP13566. Expression of SYFP2 (yellow fluorescent protein) in striatal medium spiny neurons
Depositing lab: Allen Institute for Brain Science & Jonathan Ting. Depositing organization: Allen Institute. Publication: Enhancer AAV toolbox for accessing and perturbing striatal cell types and circuits. Hunker AC, Wirthlin ME, Gill G, Johansen NJ, Hooper M, Omstead V, Vargas S, Lerma MN, Taskin N, Weed N, Laird WD, Bishaw YM, Bendrick JL, Gore BB, Ben-Simon Y, Opitz-Araya X, Martinez RA, Way SW, Thyagarajan B, Otto S, Sanchez REA, Alexander JR, Amaya A, Amster A, Arbuckle J, Ayala A, Baker PM, Barcelli T, Barta S, Bertagnolli D, Bielstein C, Bishwakarma P, Bowlus J, Boyer G, Brouner K, Casian B, Casper T, Chakka AB, Chakrabarty R, Chong P, Clark M, Colbert K, Daniel S, Dawe T, Departee M, DiValentin P, Donadio NP, Dotson NI, Dwivedi D, Egdorf T, Fliss T, Gary A, Goldy J, Grasso C, Groce EL, Gudsnuk K, Han W, Haradon Z, Hastings S, Helback O, Ho WV, Huang C, Johnson T, Jones DL, Juneau Z, Kenney J, Leibly M, Li S, Liang E, Loeffler H, Lusk NA, Madigan Z, Malloy J, Malone J, McCue R, Melchor J, Mich JK, Moosman S, Morin E, Naidoo R, Newman D, Ngo K, Nguyen K, Oster AL, Ouellette B, Oyama AA, Pena N, Pham T, Phillips E, Pom C, Potekhina L, Ransford S, Ray PL, Reding M, Rette DF, Reynoldson C, Rimorin C, Sigler AR, Rocha DB, Ronellenfitch K, Ruiz A, Sawyer L, Sevigny JP, Shapovalova NV, Shepard N, Shulga L, Soliman S, Staats B, Taormina MJ, Tieu M, Wang Y, Wilkes J, Wood T, Zhou T, Williford A, Dee N, Mollenkopf T, Ng L, Esposito L, Kalmbach BE, Yao S, Ariza J, Collman F, Mufti S, Smith K, Waters J, Ersing I, Patrick M, Zeng H, Lein ES, Kojima Y, Horwitz G, Owen SF, Levi BP, Daigle TL, Tasic B, Bakken TE, Ting JT. Neuron. 2025 May 21;113(10):1507-1524.e17. doi: 10.1016/j.neuron.2025.04.035. PubMed 40403704.
Backbone
  Vector backbone: rAAV
  Vector type: AAV
Growth in bacteria
  Bacterial resistance: Ampicillin, 100 μg/mL
  Growth temperature: 30°C
  Growth strain: NEB Stable
  Copy number: High Copy
Gene/Insert
  Gene/Insert name: SYFP2
  Species: Other
  Mutation: none
  Cloning method: Restriction Enzyme; 5′ cloning site Unknown (unknown if destroyed)
Terms and licenses: Academic/Nonprofit Terms; Industry Terms: Not Available to Industry
Depositor comments: Allen Institute plasmid ALIAS: AiP13566 This work supported by NIH BRAIN Initiative grant UF1MH128339
How to cite: AiP13566 - pAAV-3xSP10ins-AiE0351h_3xC2-minRho-SYFP2-WPRE3-BGHpA (Alias: CN3566) was a gift from Allen Institute for Brain Science & Jonathan Ting (Addgene plasmid # 191732 ; http://n2t.net/addgene:191732 ; RRID:Addgene_191732)
