[The description below was written by a language model from this plasmid's Addgene catalogue record and pLannotate feature annotations shown in this document.]
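Description:
AiP13566 - pAAV-3xSP10ins-AiE0351h_3xC2-minRho-SYFP2-WPRE3-BGHpA (alias CN3566) is a recombinant AAV transfer plasmid of about 5 kb, built to express a yellow fluorescent reporter in striatal medium spiny neurons. It is maintained in bacteria through a high-copy ColE1/pUC-type origin and selected with ampicillin via the bla gene and its own promoter. The backbone also carries an f1 phage origin and small remnants of pBR322 bom and rop sequences. AAV2 inverted terminal repeats flank the expression cassette. The right-hand ITR is annotated in full, while the left-hand one is detected only as short fragments. These repeats are the cis elements required for replication and packaging of the intervening DNA into AAV particles when rep, cap and helper functions are supplied in trans.

The annotated payload is the SYFP2 coding sequence, a rapidly maturing monomeric yellow fluorescent protein derived from Aequorea victoria. It is followed by a shortened woodchuck hepatitis virus posttranscriptional regulatory element (WPRE3, seen as two WPRE fragments) that boosts transcript stability and expression, and then by the bovine growth hormone polyadenylation signal. The roughly 900 bp upstream of SYFP2 is not annotated in the feature table. Judging from the plasmid name, this region holds a triplicated SP10 insulator element, an enhancer designated AiE0351h in what appears to be a three-copy core (3xC2) arrangement, and a minimal rhodopsin promoter (minRho). In this type of design the minimal promoter provides little activity by itself, so the enhancer determines which cell types express the reporter. The construct belongs to an enhancer-AAV toolbox for accessing striatal cell types and is used to label medium spiny neurons with fluorescence after viral delivery.
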