Features (pLannotate 1.2.2; 14 found; start..end, strand, type, name):
     12..39      +  repeat_region  AAV2 ITR (fragment): inverted terminal repeat of adeno-associated virus serotype 2 inverted
     68..95      +  repeat_region  AAV2 ITR (fragment): inverted terminal repeat of adeno-associated virus serotype 2 inverted
   1002..1718    +  CDS            SYFP2: SYFP2 is a basic (constitutively fluorescent) yellow fluorescent protein published in 2006, derived from Aequorea victoria. It is reported to be a very rapidly-maturing monomer with moderate acid sensitivity.
   1758..1915    +  misc_feature   WPRE (fragment): woodchuck hepatitis virus posttranscriptional regulatory element
   1921..2001    +  misc_feature   WPRE (fragment): woodchuck hepatitis virus posttranscriptional regulatory element
   2018..2129    +  polyA_signal   bGH poly(A) signal: bovine growth hormone polyadenylation signal
   2247..2387    +  repeat_region  AAV2 ITR: inverted terminal repeat of adeno-associated virus serotype 2 inverted
   2392..2443    -  misc_feature   bom (fragment): basis of mobility region from pBR322
   2462..2917    +  rep_origin     f1 ori (sequence partly withheld): f1 bacteriophage origin of replication; arrow indicates direction of (+) strand synthesis
   2918..2967    -  misc_feature   bom (fragment): basis of mobility region from pBR322
   3069..3104    -  CDS            rop (fragment): Rop protein, which maintains plasmids at low copy number; rop
   3199..3303    +  promoter       AmpR promoter: bla
   3304..4164    +  CDS            AmpR: β-lactamase; bla; confers resistance to ampicillin, carbenicillin, and related antibiotics
   4335..4923    +  rep_origin     ori: high-copy-number ColE1/pMB1/pBR322/pUC origin of replication
>Addgene plasmid #191732 | AiP13566 - pAAV-3xSP10ins-AiE0351h_3xC2-minRho-SYFP2-WPRE3-BGHpA (Alias: CN3566) | addgene full sequence | sequence record 379463 | Addgene NGS Result
CCTGCAGGCAGCTGCGCGCTCGCTCGCTCACTGAGGCCGCCCGGGCGTCGGGCGACCTTTGGTCGCCCGG
CCTCAGTGAGCGAGCGAGCGCGCAGAGAGGGAGTGGCCAACTCCATCACTAGGGGTTCCTGCGGCCGCAC
GCGCCGGTACCGAAGCTACCCCTAACACACTATTCTACACACAGAAAATGCTCTTCACTAGGAAGCTACC
CCTAACACACTATTCTACACACAGAAAATGCTCTTCACTAGGAAGCTACCCCTAACACACTATTCTACAC
ACAGAAAATGCTCTTCACTAGACGCGTGCCCTTCTTTCTGTGAAGGGTGACACACCTCCTAGAAAGAAAT
CTGACTCCCCTCATTGTGTTTTTAAAATAACTCTCATTATTCCTCCTCTGAAGGTTATTTTCAAACTCTT
TATAACTCGATTTTTTTTTAAATGCAAAGACAAGGAATCAAATCTGCCAACTTTCTATCAGAGGCCCTTC
TTTCTGTGAAGGGTGACACACCTCCTAGAAAGAAATCTGACTCCCCTCATTGTGTTTTTAAAATAACTCT
CATTATTCCTCCTCTGAAGGTTATTTTCAAACTCTTTATAACTCGATTTTTTTTTAAATGCAAAGACAAG
GAATCAAATCTGCCAACTTTCTATCAGAGGCCCTTCTTTCTGTGAAGGGTGACACACCTCCTAGAAAGAA
ATCTGACTCCCCTCATTGTGTTTTTAAAATAACTCTCATTATTCCTCCTCTGAAGGTTATTTTCAAACTC
TTTATAACTCGATTTTTTTTTAAATGCAAAGACAAGGAATCAAATCTGCCAACTTTCTATCAGAGGAGCT
CGATTCAGCCGGGAGCTTAGGGAGGGGAGGTCACTTCATAAGGGCTTGGGGGGGGAGTTGGAGCCACGAG
TCGTCCAGCCGGAGCCCCGTGTGGCTGTGCTCCGGCCTCAGAAGCATCCCCGGATCCAGATCTTTCGAAG
CTAGCGCTACCGGTCGCCACCATGGTGAGCAAGGGCGAGGAGCTGTTCACCGGGGTGGTGCCCATCCTGG
TCGAGCTGGACGGCGACGTAAACGGCCACAAGTTCAGCGTGTCCGGCGAGGGCGAGGGCGATGCCACCTA
CGGCAAGCTGACCCTGAAGCTGATCTGCACCACCGGCAAGCTGCCCGTGCCCTGGCCCACCCTCGTGACC
ACCCTGGGCTACGGCGTGCAGTGCTTCGCCCGCTACCCCGACCACATGAAGCAGCACGACTTCTTCAAGT
CCGCCATGCCCGAAGGCTACGTCCAGGAGCGCACCATCTTCTTCAAGGACGACGGCAACTACAAGACCCG
CGCCGAGGTGAAGTTCGAGGGCGACACCCTGGTGAACCGCATCGAGCTGAAGGGCATCGACTTCAAGGAG
GACGGCAACATCCTGGGGCACAAGCTGGAGTACAACTACAACAGCCACAACGTCTATATCACCGCCGACA
AGCAGAAGAACGGCATCAAGGCCAACTTCAAGATCCGCCACAACATCGAGGACGGCGGCGTGCAGCTCGC
CGACCACTACCAGCAGAACACCCCCATCGGCGACGGCCCCGTGCTGCTGCCCGACAACCACTACCTGAGC
TACCAGTCCAAGCTGAGCAAAGACCCCAACGAGAAGCGCGATCACATGGTCCTGCTGGAGTTCGTGACCG
CCGCCGGGATCACTCTCGGCATGGACGAGCTGTACAAGTAAGTCGACGGCGCGCCGCGGCCGCGAATTCG
ATATCATAATCAACCTCTGGATTACAAAATTTGTGAAAGATTGACTGGTATTCTTAACTATGTTGCTCCT
TTTACGCTATGTGGATACGCTGCTTTAATGCCTTTGTATCATGCTATTGCTTCCCGTATGGCTTTCATTT
TCTCCTCCTTGTATAAATCCTGGTTAGTTCTTGCCACGGCGGAACTCATCGCCGCCTGCCTTGCCCGCTG
CTGGACAGGGGCTCGGCTGTTGGGCACTGACAATTCCGTGGCTCGAGAGATCTTCGACTGTGCCTTCTAG
TTGCCAGCCATCTGTTGTTTGCCCCTCCCCCGTGCCTTCCTTGACCCTGGAAGGTGCCACTCCCACTGTC
CTTTCCTAATAAAATGAGGAAATTGCATCGCATTGTCTGAGTAGGTGTCATTCTATTCTGGGGGGTGGGG
TGGGGCAGGACAGCAAGGGGGAGGATTGGGAAGACAATAGCAGGCATGAGATCTCACGTGCGGACCGAGC
GGCCGCAGGAACCCCTAGTGATGGAGTTGGCCACTCCCTCTCTGCGCGCTCGCTCGCTCACTGAGGCCGG
GCGACCAAAGGTCGCCCGACGCCCGGGCTTTGCCCGGGCGGCCTCAGTGAGCGAGCGAGCGCGCAGCTGC
CTGCAGGGGCGCCTGATGCGGTATTTTCTCCTTACGCATCTGTGCGGTATTTCACACCGCATA
[95 nt withheld, positions 2444-2538]
T
[46 nt withheld, positions 2540-2585]
C
[141 nt withheld, positions 2587-2727]
CCTTTGACGTTGGAGTCCACGTTCTTT
[37 nt withheld, positions 2755-2791]
ACTCTATCTCGGGCTATTCTTTTGATTTATAAGGGATTTTGCCGATTTCGGTCTATTGGTTAAAAAATGA
GCTGATTTAACAAAAATTTAACGCGAATTTTAACAAAATATTAACGTTTACAATTTTATGGTGCACTCTC
AGTACAATCTGCTCTGATGCCGCATAGTTAAGCCAGCCCCGACACCCGCCAACACCCGCTGACGCGCCCT
GACGGGCTTGTCTGCTCCCGGCATCCGCTTACAGACAAGCTGTGACCGTCTCCGGGAGCTGCATGTGTCA
GAGGTTTTCACCGTCATCACCGAAACGCGCGAGACGAAAGGGCCTCGTGATACGCCTATTTTTATAGGTT
AATGTCATGATAATAATGGTTTCTTAGACGTCAGGTGGCACTTTTCGGGGAAATGTGCGCGGAACCCCTA
TTTGTTTATTTTTCTAAATACATTCAAATATGTATCCGCTCATGAGACAATAACCCTGATAAATGCTTCA
ATAATATTGAAAAAGGAAGAGTATGAGTATTCAACATTTCCGTGTCGCCCTTATTCCCTTTTTTGCGGCA
TTTTGCCTTCCTGTTTTTGCTCACCCAGAAACGCTGGTGAAAGTAAAAGATGCTGAAGATCAGTTGGGTG
CACGAGTGGGTTACATCGAACTGGATCTCAACAGCGGTAAGATCCTTGAGAGTTTTCGCCCCGAAGAACG
TTTTCCAATGATGAGCACTTTTAAAGTTCTGCTATGTGGCGCGGTATTATCCCGTATTGACGCCGGGCAA
GAGCAACTCGGTCGCCGCATACACTATTCTCAGAATGACTTGGTTGAGTACTCACCAGTCACAGAAAAGC
ATCTTACGGATGGCATGACAGTAAGAGAATTATGCAGTGCTGCCATAACCATGAGTGATAACACTGCGGC
CAACTTACTTCTGACAACGATCGGAGGACCGAAGGAGCTAACCGCTTTTTTGCACAACATGGGGGATCAT
GTAACTCGCCTTGATCGTTGGGAACCGGAGCTGAATGAAGCCATACCAAACGACGAGCGTGACACCACGA
TGCCTGTAGCAATGGCAACAACGTTGCGCAAACTATTAACTGGCGAACTACTTACTCTAGCTTCCCGGCA
ACAATTAATAGACTGGATGGAGGCGGATAAAGTTGCAGGACCACTTCTGCGCTCGGCCCTTCCGGCTGGC
TGGTTTATTGCTGATAAATCTGGAGCCGGTGAGCGTGGGTCTCGCGGTATCATTGCAGCACTGGGGCCAG
ATGGTAAGCCCTCCCGTATCGTAGTTATCTACACGACGGGGAGTCAGGCAACTATGGATGAACGAAATAG
ACAGATCGCTGAGATAGGTGCCTCACTGATTAAGCATTGGTAACTGTCAGACCAAGTTTACTCATATATA
CTTTAGATTGATTTAAAACTTCATTTTTAATTTAAAAGGATCTAGGTGAAGATCCTTTTTGATAATCTCA
TGACCAAAATCCCTTAACGTGAGTTTTCGTTCCACTGAGCGTCAGACCCCGTAGAAAAGATCAAAGGATC
TTCTTGAGATCCTTTTTTTCTGCGCGTAATCTGCTGCTTGCAAACAAAAAAACCACCGCTACCAGCGGTG
GTTTGTTTGCCGGATCAAGAGCTACCAACTCTTTTTCCGAAGGTAACTGGCTTCAGCAGAGCGCAGATAC
CAAATACTGTTCTTCTAGTGTAGCCGTAGTTAGGCCACCACTTCAAGAACTCTGTAGCACCGCCTACATA
CCTCGCTCTGCTAATCCTGTTACCAGTGGCTGCTGCCAGTGGCGATAAGTCGTGTCTTACCGGGTTGGAC
TCAAGACGATAGTTACCGGATAAGGCGCAGCGGTCGGGCTGAACGGGGGGTTCGTGCACACAGCCCAGCT
TGGAGCGAACGACCTACACCGAACTGAGATACCTACAGCGTGAGCTATGAGAAAGCGCCACGCTTCCCGA
AGGGAGAAAGGCGGACAGGTATCCGGTAAGCGGCAGGGTCGGAACAGGAGAGCGCACGAGGGAGCTTCCA
GGGGGAAACGCCTGGTATCTTTATAGTCCTGTCGGGTTTCGCCACCTCTGACTTGAGCGTCGATTTTTGT
GATGCTCGTCAGGGGGGCGGAGCCTATGGAAAAACGCCAGCAACGCGGCCTTTTTACGGTTCCTGGCCTT
TTGCTGGCCTTTTGCTCACATGT
